>Addgene plasmid #192994 | HySp5-337 | addgene full sequence | sequence record 378744 | Addgene NGS Result
CGCCATTCTGCCTGGGGACGTCGGAGCAAGCTTGATTTAGGTGACACTATAGAATACAAGCTACTTGTTC
TTTTTGCAGGATCCGCCGCCACCATGTCTCCCCCTAGCAGGGTGCCTACCACAATCAGCTCCAACTTCAA
GTCCCAGCACCACTGCCTGAAGGAGCACATCAAGTATTCTCCCCTGGCCCTGCTGGCAGCAACCTGTAAG
AAGATCGGCCGGCCTATCTCTCCACTGGAGCAGACAAGCCCAAAGAAGCTGTTTCAGCCCTGGAACCACA
CCATCGAGAGCCACAATTATGAGACACCCATCTCCCCTAACTCTAAGGTGCGGCACTTCCTGGAGACAAA
CTTCAGCCTGCCACCCTCCCCTCCACTGAAGTCCGAGATCATCAAGGTGCCCCCTACAATCAGACCAATG
CCCATGACAAACGTGATGCAGGAGAAGGCCACCCTGAATTACTCTCAGAAGCTGAGCCCTCCCTCCTGCC
TGGCATGTAGCGCCGGACAGAAGTGCAACGGCATCAATAAGATCTCTCCTGTGCTGCTGTCTCCACCCGC
AAGCCCAATCTCCTGGCTGTTCCCCCAGAACATCATCCAGTCTCACCCAAGCAAGGTGTCCATCAATGAG
CACCACATCAAGGAGTATTCTGAGCACAGCCAGGCCGACCCCACACGGTTTGTGAACTACGTGTATAAGA
ATGTGGATAGCTCCCAGGCCAAGCCTAACCTGATCATCAGGCACGACAATATGGTGTCTAGCACCCAGTC
CTACAACAATCGCATCTTCTCCTCTAGCCCCCACCTGACCACAACCAGCCACATCTATTCCATGTCTACA
AGCATTCCTGCACAGAGCCACGCAGTGGTGCCAAATTCTGTGGCAACCCGGAGATGCAGGCGCTGCAAGT
GTCCAAACTGTATCTCCGGCCAGCAGTCTGAGCCTAATAAGCCAAAGCAGCAGAACAAGAAGCAGGAGAA
TACATTTGTGAAGGATACCGTGATCGAAGTGATCAAGGACAACGTGGATGAGAATTGTGACGAGAGCGTG
ATGGAGCTGGAGGTGAACGTGGAGAATTACCCCTATGACGTGCCTGATTATGCCTAATCTAGAACTATAG
TGAGTCGTATTACGTAGATCCAGACATGATAAGATACATTGATGAGTTTGGACAAACCACAACTAGAATG
CAGTGAAAAAAATGCTTTATTTGTGAAATTTGTGATGCTATTGCTTTATTTGTAACCATTATAAGCTGCA
ATAAACAAGTTAACAACAACAATTGCATTCATTTTATGTTTCAGGTTCAGGGGGAGGTGTGGGAGGTTTT
TTAATTCGCGGCCGCGGCGCCAATGCATTGGGCCCGGTACCCAGCTTTTGTTCCCTTTAGTGAGGGTTAA
TTGCGCGCTTGGCGTAATCATGGTCATAGCTGTTTCCTGTGTGAAATTGTTATCCGCTCACAATTCCACA
CAACATACGAGCCGGGAGCATAAAGTGTAAAGCCTGGGGTGCCTAATGAGTGAGCTAACTCACATTAATT
GCGTTGCGCTCACTGCCCGCTTTCCAGTCGGGAAACCTGTCGTGCCAGCTGCATTAATGAATCGGCCAAC
GCGCGGGGAGAGGCGGTTTGCGTATTGGGCGCTCTTCCGCTTCCTCGCTCACTGACTCGCTGCGCTCGGT
CGTTCGGCTGCGGCGAGCGGTATCAGCTCACTCAAAGGCGGTAATACGGTTATCCACAGAATCAGGGGAT
AACGCAGGAAAGAACATGTGAGCAAAAGGCCAGCAAAAGGCCAGGAACCGTAAAAAGGCCGCGTTGCTGG
CGTTTTTCCATAGGCTCCGCCCCCCTGACGAGCATCACAAAAATCGACGCTCAAGTCAGAGGTGGCGAAA
CCCGACAGGACTATAAAGATACCAGGCGTTTCCCCCTGGAAGCTCCCTCGTGCGCTCTCCTGTTCCGACC
CTGCCGCTTACCGGATACCTGTCCGCCTTTCTCCCTTCGGGAAGCGTGGCGCTTTCTCATAGCTCACGCT
GTAGGTATCTCAGTTCGGTGTAGGTCGTTCGCTCCAAGCTGGGCTGTGTGCACGAACCCCCCGTTCAGCC
CGACCGCTGCGCCTTATCCGGTAACTATCGTCTTGAGTCCAACCCGGTAAGACACGACTTATCGCCACTG
GCAGCAGCCACTGGTAACAGGATTAGCAGAGCGAGGTATGTAGGCGGTGCTACAGAGTTCTTGAAGTGGT
GGCCTAACTACGGCTACACTAGAAGAACAGTATTTGGTATCTGCGCTCTGCTGAAGCCAGTTACCTTCGG
AAAAAGAGTTGGTAGCTCTTGATCCGGCAAACAAACCACCGCTGGTAGCGGTGGTTTTTTTGTTTGCAAG
CAGCAGATTACGCGCAGAAAAAAAGGATCTCAAGAAGATCCTTTGATCTTTTCTACGGGGTCTGACGCTC
AGTGGAACGAAAACTCACGTTAAGGGATTTTGGTCATGAGATTATCAAAAAGGATCTTCACCTAGATCCT
TTTAAATTAAAAATGAAGTTTTAAATCAATCTAAAGTATATATGAGTAAACTTGGTCTGACAGTTACCAA
TGCTTAATCAGTGAGGCACCTATCTCAGCGATCTGTCTATTTCGTTCATCCATAGTTGCCTGACTCCCCG
TCGTGTAGATAACTACGATACGGGAGGGCTTACCATCTGGCCCCAGTGCTGCAATGATACCGCGAGACCC
ACGCTCACCGGCTCCAGATTTATCAGCAATAAACCAGCCAGCCGGAAGGGCCGAGCGCAGAAGTGGTCCT
GCAACTTTATCCGCCTCCATCCAGTCTATTAATTGTTGCCGGGAAGCTAGAGTAAGTAGTTCGCCAGTTA
ATAGTTTGCGCAACGTTGTTGCCATTGCTACAGGCATCGTGGTGTCACGCTCGTCGTTTGGTATGGCTTC
ATTCAGCTCCGGTTCCCAACGATCAAGGCGAGTTACATGATCCCCCATGTTGTGCAAAAAAGCGGTTAGC
TCCTTCGGTCCTCCGATCGTTGTCAGAAGTAAGTTGGCCGCAGTGTTATCACTCATGGTTATGGCAGCAC
TGCATAATTCTCTTACTGTCATGCCATCCGTAAGATGCTTTTCTGTGACTGGTGAGTACTCAACCAAGTC
ATTCTGAGAATAGTGTATGCGGCGACCGAGTTGCTCTTGCCCGGCGTCAATACGGGATAATACCGCGCCA
CATAGCAGAACTTTAAAAGTGCTCATCATTGGAAAACGTTCTTCGGGGCGAAAACTCTCAAGGATCTTAC
CGCTGTTGAGATCCAGTTCGATGTAACCCACTCGTGCACCCAACTGATCTTCAGCATCTTTTACTTTCAC
CAGCGTTTCTGGGTGAGCAAAAACAGGAAGGCAAAATGCCGCAAAAAAGGGAATAAGGGCGACACGGAAA
TGTTGAATACTCATACTCTTCCTTTTTCAATATTATTGAAGCATTTATCAGGGTTATTGTCTCATGAGCG
GATACATATTTGAATGTATTTAGAAAAATAAACAAATAGGGGTTCCGCGCACATTTCCCCGAAAAGTGCC
ACCTAAATTGTAAGCGTTAATATTTTGTTAAAATTCGCGTTAAATTTTTGTTAAATCAGCTCATTTTTTA
ACCGATAGGCCGAAATCGGCAAAATCCCTTATAAATCAAAAGAATAGACCGAGATAGGGT
[37 nt withheld, positions 3701-3737]
AAAGAACGTGGACTCCAACGTCAAAGG
[49 nt withheld, positions 3765-3813]
T
[91 nt withheld, positions 3815-3905]
G
[124 nt withheld, positions 3907-4030]
CCCATTCGCCATTCAGGCTGCGCAACTGTTGGGAAGGGCGATCGGTGCGGGCCTCTTCGCTATTACGCCA
GTCGACCGCCAATTCAATATGGCGTATATGGACTCATGCCAATTCAATATGGTGGATCTGGACCTGTGCC
AATTCAATATGGCGTATATGGACTCGTGCCAATTCAATATGGTGGATCTGGACCCCAGCCAATTCAATAT
GGCGGACTTGGCACCATGCCAATTCAATATGGCGGACCTGGCACTGTGCCAACTGGGGAGGGGTCTACTT
GGCACGGTGCCAAGTTTGAGGAGGGGTCTTGGCCCTGTGCCAAGTCCGCCATATTGAATTGGCATGGTGC
CAATAATGGCGGCCATATTGGCTATATGCCAGGATCAATATATAGGCAATATCCAATATGGCCCTATGCC
AATATGGCTATTGGCCAGGTTCAATACTATGTATTGGCCCTATGCCATATAGTATTCCATATATGGGTTT
TCCTATTGACGTAGATAGCCCCTCCCAATGGGCGGTCCCATATACCATATATGGGGCTTCCTAATACCGC
CCATAGCCACTCCCCCATTGACGTCAATGGTCTCTATATATGGTCTTTCCTATTGACGTCATATGGGCGG
TCCTATTGACGTATATGGCGCCTCCCCCATTGACGTCAATTACGGTAAATGGCCCGCCTGGCTCAATGCC
CATTGACGTCAATAGGACCACCCACCATTGACGTCAATGGGATGGCTCATTGCCCATTCATATCCGTTCT
CACGCCCCCTATTGACGTCAATGACGGTAAATGGCCCACTTGGCAGTACATCAATATCTATTAATAGTAA
CTTGGCAAGTACATTACTATTGGAAGTACGCCAGGGTACATTGGCAGTACTCCCATTGACGTCAATGGCG
GTAAATGGCCCGCGATGGCTGCCAAGTACATCCCCATTGACGTCAATGGGGAGGGGCAATGACGCAAATG
GGCGTTCCATTGACGTAAATGGGCGGTAGGCGTGCCTAATGGGAGGTCTATATAAGCAATGCTCGTTTAG
GGAAC
Features (pLannotate 1.2.2; 15 found; start..end, strand, type, name):
     35..53      +  promoter       SP6 promoter: promoter for bacteriophage SP6 RNA polymerase
   1081..1103    +  CDS            3xHA (fragment): three tandem HA epitope tags
   1115..1132    -  promoter       T7 promoter (fragment): promoter for bacteriophage T7 RNA polymerase
   1137..1271    -  polyA_signal   SV40 poly(A) signal: SV40 polyadenylation signal
   1384..1402    -  promoter       T3 promoter: promoter for bacteriophage T3 RNA polymerase
   1447..1463    -  protein_bind   lac operator: The lac repressor binds to the lac operator to inhibit transcription in E. coli. This inhibition can be relieved by adding lactose or isopropyl-β-D-thiogalactopyranoside (IPTG). lac repressor encoded by lacI
   1471..1501    -  promoter       lac promoter: promoter for the E. coli lac operon
   1516..1537    -  protein_bind   CAP binding site: CAP binding activates transcription in the presence of cAMP. E. coli catabolite activator protein
   1550..1642    -  CDS            lacI (fragment): lac repressor; lacI; The lac repressor binds to the lac operator to inhibit transcription in E. coli. This inhibition can be relieved by adding lactose or isopropyl-β-D-thiogalactopyranoside (IPTG).
   1825..2413    -  rep_origin     ori: high-copy-number ColE1/pMB1/pBR322/pUC origin of replication
   2584..3444    -  CDS            AmpR: β-lactamase; bla; confers resistance to ampicillin, carbenicillin, and related antibiotics
   3445..3549    -  promoter       AmpR promoter: bla
   3672..4030    -  rep_origin     f1 ori (sequence partly withheld): f1 bacteriophage origin of replication; arrow indicates direction of (+) strand synthesis
   4035..4101    -  CDS            lacZα (fragment): LacZα fragment of β-galactosidase; lacZ fragment
   4108..5085    +  promoter       CMV IE94 promoter: enhancer/promoter region of simian cytomegalovirus major immediate early transcription unit IE94
