[The description below was written by a language model from this plasmid's Addgene catalogue record and pLannotate feature annotations shown in this document.]
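Description:
HySp5-337 is a pCS2-based mammalian expression plasmid of about 5.1 kb carrying a truncated version of the Hydra transcription factor Sp5 that lacks its DNA-binding domain. The 1,011 bp insert corresponds to 337 codons, which presumably explains the name. It is fused at its C terminus to an HA epitope. The feature table detects only a short HA-matching fragment immediately downstream of the insert region, and it does not annotate the Sp5 coding sequence itself. The plasmid is maintained in E. coli through a high-copy ColE1/pUC-type origin and selected with ampicillin via the β-lactamase gene. An f1 origin and remnants of the lac region (lac promoter and operator, CAP site, lacZα and lacI fragments) are carried over from the parental cloning vector.

Expression follows the usual pCS2 layout. The simian cytomegalovirus IE94 enhancer/promoter runs up to the end of the linear numbering, so on the circular plasmid it sits directly upstream of an SP6 promoter and the insert. An SV40 polyadenylation signal lies downstream of the insert. This arrangement allows strong constitutive transcription in transfected vertebrate cells. It also allows in vitro synthesis of sense mRNA with SP6 polymerase, for example for embryo injection. The T7 (partial) and T3 promoters lie downstream in the opposite orientation and can serve for antisense transcription or sequencing.

Because it retains the non-DNA-binding portion of Sp5 with an epitope tag for detection, the construct suits use as a deletion mutant alongside full-length Sp5. Such comparisons can test whether DNA binding is needed for Sp5 activity, in the context of work on the Wnt3/β-catenin/Sp5 feedback loop that restricts head organizer activity in Hydra. The record does not state the specific assays used.
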