Addgene plasmid #192994: HySp5-337
Purpose: Plasmid that encodes for Hydra Sp5, lacking the DNA binding domain
Depositing lab: Brigitte Galliot. Depositing organization: University of Geneva. Publication: An evolutionarily-conserved Wnt3/beta-catenin/Sp5 feedback loop restricts head organizer activity in Hydra. Vogg MC, Beccari L, Iglesias Olle L, Rampon C, Vriz S, Perruchoud C, Wenger Y, Galliot B. Nat Commun. 2019 Jan 18;10(1):312. doi: 10.1038/s41467-018-08242-2. PubMed 30659200.
Backbone
  Vector backbone: pCS2
  Vector type: Mammalian Expression
Growth in bacteria
  Bacterial resistance: Ampicillin, 100 μg/mL
  Growth temperature: 37°C
  Growth strain: DH5alpha
  Copy number: High Copy
Gene/Insert
  Gene/Insert name: Hydra Sp5
  Species: Hydra
  Insert size (bp): 1011
  Mutation: no DNA binding domain
  Tag / fusion protein: HA (C terminal on insert)
  Cloning method: Unknown
Terms and licenses: Academic/Nonprofit Terms; Industry Terms: Not Available to Industry
How to cite: HySp5-337 was a gift from Brigitte Galliot (Addgene plasmid # 192994 ; http://n2t.net/addgene:192994 ; RRID:Addgene_192994)
